>Addgene plasmid #233186 | pENTR-HRAS(G12V)-IRES-p53DD | addgene full sequence | sequence record 463831 | Addgene NGS Result
CTTTCCTGCGTTATCCCCTGATTCTGTGGATAACCGTATTACCGCTAGCATGGATCTCGGGGACGTCTAA
CTACTAAGCGAGAGTAGGGAACTGCCAGGCATCAAATAAAACGAAAGGCTCAGTCGGAAGACTGGGCCTT
TCGTTTTATCTGTTGTTTGTCGGTGAACGCTCTCCTGAGTAGGACAAATCCGCCGGGAGCGGATTTGAAC
GTTGTGAAGCAACGGCCCGGAGGGTGGCGGGCAGGACGCCCGCCATAAACTGCCAGGCATCAAACTAAGC
AGAAGGCCATCCTGACGGATGGCCTTTTTGCGTTTCTACAAACTCTTCCTGTTAGTTAGTTACTTAAGCT
CGGGCCCCAAATAATGATTTTATTTTGACTGATAGTGACCTGTTCGTTGCAACAAATTGATAAGCAATGC
TTTTTTATAATGCCAACTTTGTACAAAAAAGCAGGCTCCACCATGGGAACCAATTCAGTCGACTGGATCC
GGTACCATGACCGAATACAAGCTGGTGGTGGTGGGCGCCGTCGGTGTGGGCAAGAGTGCGCTGACCATCC
AGCTGATCCAGAACCATTTTGTGGACGAATACGACCCCACTATAGAGGATTCCTACCGGAAGCAGGTGGT
CATTGATGGGGAGACGTGCCTGTTGGACATCCTGGATACCGCCGGCCAGGAGGAGTACAGCGCCATGCGG
GACCAGTACATGCGCACCGGGGAGGGCTTCCTGTGTGTGTTTGCCATCAACAACACCAAGTCTTTTGAGG
ACATCCACCAGTACAGGGAGCAGATCAAACGGGTGAAGGACTCGGATGACGTGCCCATGGTGCTGGTGGG
GAACAAGTGTGACCTGGCTGCACGCACTGTGGAATCTCGGCAGGCTCAGGACCTCGCCCGAAGCTACGGC
ATCCCCTACATCGAGACCTCGGCCAAGACCCGGCAGGGAGTGGAGGATGCCTTCTACACGTTGGTGCGTG
AGATCCGGCAGCACAAGCTGCGGAAGCTGAACCCTCCTGATGAGAGTGGCCCCGGCTGCATGAGCTGCAA
GTGTGTGCTCTCCTAACTCGAGCGTTACTGGCCGAAGCCGCTTGGAATAAGGCCGGTGTGCGTTTGTCTA
TATGTTATTTTCCACCATATTGCCGTCTTTTGGCAATGTGAGGGCCCGGAAACCTGGCCCTGTCTTCTTG
ACGAGCATTCCTAGGGGTCTTTCCCCTCTCGCCAAAGGAATGCAAGGTCTGTTGAATGTCGTGAAGGAAG
CAGTTCCTCTGGAAGCTTCTTGAAGACAAACAACGTCTGTAGCGACCCTTTGCAGGCAGCGGAACCCCCC
ACCTGGCGACAGGTGCCTCTGCGGCCAAAAGCCACGTGTATAAGATACACCTGCAAAGGCGGCACAACCC
CAGTGCCACGTTGTGAGTTGGATAGTTGTGGAAAGAGTCAAATGGCTCTCCTCAAGCGTATTCAACAAGG
GGCTGAAGGATGCCCAGAAGGTACCCCATTGTATGGGATCTGATCTGGGGCCTCGGTGCACATGCTTTAC
ATGTGTTTAGTCGAGGTTAAAAAAACGTCTAGGCCCCCCGAACCACGGGGACGTGGTTTTCCTTTGAAAA
AATGACTGCCATGGAGGAGTCACAGTCGGATATCAGCCTCAAGAGAGCGCTGCCCACCTGCACAAGCGCC
TCTCCCCCGCAAAAGAAAAAACCACTTGATGGAGAGTATTTCACCCTCAAGATCCGCGGGCGTAAACGCT
TCGAGATGTTCCGGGAGCTGAATGAGGCCTTAGAGTTAAAGGATGCCCATGCTACAGAGGAGTCTGGAGA
CAGCAGGGCTCACTCCAGCTACCTGAAGACCAAGAAGGGCCAGTCTACTTCCCGCCATAAAAAAACAATG
GTCAAGAAAGTGGGGCCTGACTCAGACTAACTCGAGATATCTAGACCCAGCTTTCTTGTACAAAGTTGGC
ATTATAAGAAAGCATTGCTTATCAATTTGTTGCAACGAACAGGTCACTATCAGTCAAAATAAAATCATTA
TTTGCCATCCAGCTGCAGCTCTGGCCCGTGTCTCAAAATCTCTGATGTTACATTGCACAAGATAAAAATA
TATCATCATGAACAATAAAACTGTCTGCTTACATAAACAGTAATACAAGGGGTGTTATGAGCCATATTCA
ACGGGAAACGTCGAGGCCGCGATTAAATTCCAACATGGATGCTGATTTATATGGGTATAAATGGGCTCGC
GATAATGTCGGGCAATCAGGTGCGACAATCTATCGCTTGTATGGGAAGCCCGATGCGCCAGAGTTGTTTC
TGAAACATGGCAAAGGTAGCGTTGCCAATGATGTTACAGATGAGATGGTCAGACTAAACTGGCTGACGGA
ATTTATGCCTCTTCCGACCATCAAGCATTTTATCCGTACTCCTGGTGATGCATGGTTACTCACCACTGCG
ATCCCCGGAAAAACAGCATTCCAGGTATTAGAAGAATATCCTGATTCAGGTGAAAATATTGTTGATGCGC
TGGCAGTGTTCCTGCGCCGGTTGCATTCGATTCCTGTTTGTAATTGTCCTTTTAACAGCGATCGCGTATT
TCGTCTCGCTCAGGCGCAATCACGAATGAATAACGGTTTGGTTGATGCGAGTGATTTTGATGACGAGCGT
AATGGCTGGCCTGTTGAACAAGTCTGGAAAGAAATGCATAAACTTTTGCCATTCTCACCGGATTCAGTCG
TCACTCATGGTGATTTCTCACTTGATAACCTTATTTTTGACGAGGGGAAATTAATAGGTTGTATTGATGT
TGGACGAGTCGGAATCGCAGACCGATACCAGGATCTTGCCATCCTATGGAACTGCCTCGGTGAGTTTTCT
CCTTCATTACAGAAACGGCTTTTTCAAAAATATGGTATTGATAATCCTGATATGAATAAATTGCAGTTTC
ATTTGATGCTCGATGAGTTTTTCTAATCAGAATTGGTTAATTGGTTGTAACATTATTCAGATTGGGCCCC
GTTCCACTGAGCGTCAGACCCCGTAGAAAAGATCAAAGGATCTTCTTGAGATCCTTTTTTTCTGCGCGTA
ATCTGCTGCTTGCAAACAAAAAAACCACCGCTACCAGCGGTGGTTTGTTTGCCGGATCAAGAGCTACCAA
CTCTTTTTCCGAAGGTAACTGGCTTCAGCAGAGCGCAGATACCAAATACTGTTCTTCTAGTGTAGCCGTA
GTTAGGCCACCACTTCAAGAACTCTGTAGCACCGCCTACATACCTCGCTCTGCTAATCCTGTTACCAGTG
GCTGCTGCCAGTGGCGATAAGTCGTGTCTTACCGGGTTGGACTCAAGACGATAGTTACCGGATAAGGCGC
AGCGGTCGGGCTGAACGGGGGGTTCGTGCACACAGCCCAGCTTGGAGCGAACGACCTACACCGAACTGAG
ATACCTACAGCGTGAGCTATGAGAAAGCGCCACGCTTCCCGAAGGGAGAAAGGCGGACAGGTATCCGGTA
AGCGGCAGGGTCGGAACAGGAGAGCGCACGAGGGAGCTTCCAGGGGGAAACGCCTGGTATCTTTATAGTC
CTGTCGGGTTTCGCCACCTCTGACTTGAGCGTCGATTTTTGTGATGCTCGTCAGGGGGGCGGAGCCTATG
GAAAAACGCCAGCAACGCGGCCTTTTTACGGTTCCTGGCCTTTTGCTGGCCTTTTGCTCACATGTT
Features (pLannotate 1.2.2; 10 found; start..end, strand, type, name):
      1..46      +  rep_origin     RSF ori (fragment): Plasmids containing the RSF 1030 origin of replication can be propagated in E. coli cells that contain additional plasmids with compatible origins.
    106..149     -  terminator     rrnB T1 terminator: Escherichia coli rrnB; transcription terminator T1 from the E. coli rrnB gene
    281..308     +  terminator     rrnB T2 terminator: transcription terminator T2 from the E. coli rrnB gene
    358..457     +  protein_bind   attL1: mutant version of attL; recombination site for the Gateway® LR reaction LR Clonase™
    497..1064    +  CDS            H-Ras (G12V) (fragment): human oncoprotein generated by the G12V mutation in the small GTPase H-Ras
   1073..1611    +  misc_feature   IRES: internal ribosome entry site (IRES) of the encephalomyocarditis virus (EMCV)
   1645..1917    +  CDS            Tp53 (fragment): P53_MOUSE - Also known as P53, Trp53. Experimental evidence at protein level: Swiss-Prot protein existence level 1. Acts as a tumor suppressor in many tumor types; induces growth arrest or apoptosis depending on the physiological circumstances and cell type. Involved in cell cycle regulation as a trans-activator that acts to negatively regulate cell division by controlling a set of genes required for this process. One of the activated genes is an inhibitor of cyclin-dependent kinases. Apoptosis induction seems to be mediated either by stimulation of BAX and FAS antigen expression, or by repres
   1935..2034    -  protein_bind   attL2: mutant version of attL; recombination site for the Gateway® LR reaction LR Clonase™
   2157..2966    +  CDS            KanR: aminoglycoside phosphotransferase; aph(3')-Ia; confers resistance to kanamycin in bacteria or G418 (Geneticin®) in eukaryotes
   3056..3644    +  rep_origin     ori: high-copy-number ColE1/pMB1/pBR322/pUC origin of replication
