[The description below was written by a language model from this plasmid's Addgene catalogue record and pLannotate feature annotations shown in this document.]
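Description:
pENTR-HRAS(G12V)-IRES-p53DD is a Gateway entry clone built on the pENTR4 backbone, about 3.7 kb in size. It is maintained in E. coli as a high-copy plasmid through a ColE1/pUC-type origin and selected with kanamycin via the aph(3')-Ia resistance gene. The feature table also flags a very short match to an RSF origin, which is only a fragment and probably an annotation artefact, not a second functional replicon. The rrnB T1 and T2 transcription terminators sit upstream of the cloning region, where they insulate the insert from read-through transcription in bacteria.

The payload, assembled by Gibson cloning, lies between attL1 and attL2 and is a bicistronic cassette nicknamed RIDD in the record. The first open reading frame encodes human H-Ras carrying the oncogenic G12V substitution, which locks the GTPase in its active, signalling state. It is followed by the encephalomyocarditis virus IRES, which allows cap-independent translation of a second reading frame from the same transcript. That downstream frame is p53DD, annotated as a fragment of mouse Trp53. p53DD is generally known as a truncated dominant-negative form that interferes with endogenous p53 function.

No eukaryotic promoter or polyadenylation signal is annotated, as expected for an entry vector. Expression depends on transferring the cassette by LR Clonase recombination into a destination vector that supplies those elements. The associated publication concerns direct conversion of cells into motor neurons using compact transcription factor cassettes, which suggests that the cassette is used in that reprogramming work. The record does not describe its exact role there.
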