Addgene plasmid #233186: pENTR-HRAS(G12V)-IRES-p53DD
Purpose: Gateway entry vector for HRAS(G12V) and p53DD (RIDD)
Depositing lab: Kate Galloway. Depositing organization: Massachusetts Institute of Technology. Publication: Compact transcription factor cassettes generate functional, engraftable motor neurons by direct conversion. Wang NB, Adewumi HO, Lende-Dorn BA, Beitz AM, O'Shea TM, Galloway KE. Cell Syst. 2025 Mar 10:101206. doi: 10.1016/j.cels.2025.101206. PubMed 40086435.
Backbone
  Vector backbone: pENTR4
  Vector type: Other
Growth in bacteria
  Bacterial resistance: Kanamycin, 50 μg/mL
  Growth temperature: 37°C
  Growth strain: NEB Stable
  Copy number: High Copy
Gene/Insert
  Gene/Insert name: HRAS(G12V)-IRES-p53DD
  Species: H. sapiens (human), M. musculus (mouse)
  Mutation: G12V
  Entrez Gene: HRAS (a.k.a. C-BAS/HAS, C-H-RAS, C-HA-RAS1, CTLO, H-RASIDX, HAMSV, HRAS1, RASH1, p21ras); Trp53 (a.k.a. Tp53, bbl, bfy, bhy, p44, p53)
  Cloning method: Gibson Cloning
Terms and licenses: Academic/Nonprofit Terms; Industry Terms: Not Available to Industry
How to cite: pENTR-HRAS(G12V)-IRES-p53DD was a gift from Kate Galloway (Addgene plasmid # 233186 ; http://n2t.net/addgene:233186 ; RRID:Addgene_233186)
