>Addgene plasmid #233186 | pENTR-HRAS(G12V)-IRES-p53DD | depositor partial sequence | sequence record 458753 | HRAS(G12V)
ATGACCGAATACAAGCTGGTGGTGGTGGGCGCCGTCGGTGTGGGCAAGAGTGCGCTGACCATCCAGCTGA
TCCAGAACCATTTTGTGGACGAATACGACCCCACTATAGAGGATTCCTACCGGAAGCAGGTGGTCATTGA
TGGGGAGACGTGCCTGTTGGACATCCTGGATACCGCCGGCCAGGAGGAGTACAGCGCCATGCGGGACCAG
TACATGCGCACCGGGGAGGGCTTCCTGTGTGTGTTTGCCATCAACAACACCAAGTCTTTTGAGGACATCC
ACCAGTACAGGGAGCAGATCAAACGGGTGAAGGACTCGGATGACGTGCCCATGGTGCTGGTGGGGAACAA
GTGTGACCTGGCTGCACGCACTGTGGAATCTCGGCAGGCTCAGGACCTCGCCCGAAGCTACGGCATCCCC
TACATCGAGACCTCGGCCAAGACCCGGCAGGGAGTGGAGGATGCCTTCTACACGTTGGTGCGTGAGATCC
GGCAGCACAAGCTGCGGAAGCTGAACCCTCCTGATGAGAGTGGCCCCGGCTGCATGAGCTGCAAGTGTGT
GCTCTCCTAA
