>Addgene plasmid #233186 | pENTR-HRAS(G12V)-IRES-p53DD | depositor partial sequence | sequence record 458754 | p53DD
ATGACTGCCATGGAGGAGTCACAGTCGGATATCAGCCTCAAGAGAGCGCTGCCCACCTGCACAAGCGCCT
CTCCCCCGCAAAAGAAAAAACCACTTGATGGAGAGTATTTCACCCTCAAGATCCGCGGGCGTAAACGCTT
CGAGATGTTCCGGGAGCTGAATGAGGCCTTAGAGTTAAAGGATGCCCATGCTACAGAGGAGTCTGGAGAC
AGCAGGGCTCACTCCAGCTACCTGAAGACCAAGAAGGGCCAGTCTACTTCCCGCCATAAAAAAACAATGG
TCAAGAAAGTGGGGCCTGACTCAGACTAA
